Addgene plasmid #56551: mAmetrine-Vimentin-7
Purpose: Localization: Intermediate Filaments, Excitation: 406, Emission: 526
Depositing lab: Michael Davidson. Depositing organization: Florida State University, Tallahassee.
Backbone
  Vector backbone: mAmetrine
  Backbone size w/o insert (bp): 4750
  Vector type: Mammalian Expression
  Selectable markers: Neomycin (select with G418)
Growth in bacteria
  Bacterial resistance: Kanamycin, 50 μg/mL
  Growth temperature: 37°C
  Growth strain: DH5alpha
  Copy number: High Copy
Gene/Insert
  Gene/Insert name: Vimentin (alt name: NM_003380.3)
  Species: H. sapiens (human)
  Entrez Gene: VIM
  Promoter: CMV
  Tag / fusion protein: mAmetrine
  Cloning method: Unknown
  Sequencing primers: 5′ CMV-F; 3′ SV40pA-R
Terms and licenses: Academic/Nonprofit Terms; Industry Terms
Depositor comments: . Excitation = 406; Emission = 526
How to cite: mAmetrine-Vimentin-7 was a gift from Michael Davidson (Addgene plasmid # 56551 ; http://n2t.net/addgene:56551 ; RRID:Addgene_56551)
