[The description below was written by a language model from this plasmid's Addgene catalogue record and pLannotate feature annotations shown in this document.]
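Description:
mAmetrine-Vimentin-7 is a mammalian expression plasmid that produces human vimentin (VIM) fused to the fluorescent protein mAmetrine, for labelling intermediate filaments in cells. The sequenced construct is about 6.1 kb and has the layout of a standard N1-type fluorescent protein vector. A human cytomegalovirus immediate-early enhancer and promoter sit upstream of a residual multiple cloning site, followed by the vimentin coding sequence. After a short linker comes the mammalian codon-optimized mAmetrine coding sequence, so the fluorescent protein lies at the C-terminus of vimentin. An SV40 polyadenylation signal terminates the transcript. The short "large T antigen" fragment annotated just before this signal most likely reflects SV40-derived flanking sequence rather than an expressed element.

In bacteria the plasmid is maintained at high copy through a ColE1/pUC-type origin, and it also carries an f1 phage origin. A single Tn5 aminoglycoside phosphotransferase gene (NeoR/KanR) provides selection in both hosts. A bacterial bla-type promoter drives it to give kanamycin resistance in E. coli, and the SV40 enhancer/early promoter drives it to give G418 resistance in mammalian cells, with an HSV TK polyadenylation signal downstream. The small ble and bGH poly(A) fragments in the annotation appear to be partial matches in the backbone, not functional parts.

mAmetrine is a yellow-emitting protein with a large Stokes shift. It is excited by violet light, with excitation recorded at 406 nm and emission at 526 nm. The fusion is therefore suited to live or fixed imaging of the vimentin filament network, and stable lines can be selected with G418. The record does not state the cloning method.
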