Features (pLannotate 1.2.2; 15 found; start..end, strand, type, name):
     54..357     +  enhancer       CMV enhancer: human cytomegalovirus immediate early enhancer
    358..561     +  promoter       CMV promoter: human cytomegalovirus (CMV) immediate early promoter
    584..627     +  misc_feature   MCS (fragment): multiple cloning site
    630..2027    +  CDS            VIM: VIME_HUMAN - Experimental evidence at protein level: Swiss-Prot protein existence level 1. Involved with LARP6 in the stabilization of type I collagen mRNAs for CO1A1 and CO1A2. From Homo sapiens (Human).
   2049..2768    +  CDS            mAmetrine: yellow fluorescent protein with a large Stokes shift, excitable with violet light (Ai et al., 2008) mammalian codon-optimized
   2784..2867    +  CDS            large T antigen (fragment): large T antigen from SV40 (simian virus 40)
   2890..3011    +  polyA_signal   SV40 poly(A) signal: SV40 polyadenylation signal
   3045..3473    -  rep_origin     f1 ori (sequence partly withheld): f1 bacteriophage origin of replication; arrow indicates direction of (+) strand synthesis
   3500..3604    +  promoter       AmpR promoter: bla
   3606..3963    +  promoter       SV40 promoter: SV40 enhancer and early promoter
   3998..4792    +  CDS            NeoR/KanR: aminoglycoside phosphotransferase from Tn5; aph(3')-II (or nptII); confers resistance to neomycin, kanamycin, and G418 (Geneticin®)
   4813..4965    +  CDS            ble (fragment): BLE_KLEPN - Experimental evidence at protein level: Swiss-Prot protein existence level 1. Binding protein with a strong affinity to the bleomycin family of antibiotics. Binds to CL990; an antimitotic-antibiotic compound. From Klebsiella pneumoniae.
   5024..5071    +  polyA_signal   HSV TK poly(A) signal: herpes simplex virus thymidine kinase polyadenylation signal (Cole and Stacy, 1985)
   5162..5178    -  polyA_signal   bGH poly(A) signal (fragment): bovine growth hormone polyadenylation signal
   5400..5988    +  rep_origin     ori: high-copy-number ColE1/pMB1/pBR322/pUC origin of replication
>Addgene plasmid #56551 | mAmetrine-Vimentin-7 | addgene full sequence | sequence record 216369 | Addgene NGS Result
TAATAGTAATCAATTACGGGGTCATTAGTTCATAGCCCATATATGGAGTTCCGCGTTACATAACTTACGG
TAAATGGCCCGCCTGGCTGACCGCCCAACGACCCCCGCCCATTGACGTCAATAATGACGTATGTTCCCAT
AGTAACGCCAATAGGGACTTTCCATTGACGTCAATGGGTGGAGTATTTACGGTAAACTGCCCACTTGGCA
GTACATCAAGTGTATCATATGCCAAGTACGCCCCCTATTGACGTCAATGACGGTAAATGGCCCGCCTGGC
ATTATGCCCAGTACATGACCTTATGGGACTTTCCTACTTGGCAGTACATCTACGTATTAGTCATCGCTAT
TACCATGGTGATGCGGTTTTGGCAGTACATCAATGGGCGTGGATAGCGGTTTGACTCACGGGGATTTCCA
AGTCTCCACCCCATTGACGTCAATGGGAGTTTGTTTTGGCACCAAAATCAACGGGACTTTCCAAAATGTC
GTAACAACTCCGCCCCATTGACGCAAATGGGCGGTAGGCGTGTACGGTGGGAGGTCTATATAAGCAGAGC
TGGTTTAGTGAACCGTCAGATCCGCTAGCGCTACCGGACTCAGATCTCGAGCTCAAGCTTCGAATTCCCA
TGTCCACCAGGTCCGTGTCCTCGTCCTCCTACCGCAGGATGTTCGGCGGCCCGGGCACCGCGAGCCGGCC
GAGCTCCAGCCGGAGCTACGTGACTACGTCCACCCGCACCTACAGCCTGGGCAGCGCGCTGCGCCCCAGC
ACCAGCCGCAGCCTCTACGCCTCGTCCCCGGGCGGCGTGTATGCCACGCGCTCCTCTGCCGTGCGCCTGC
GGAGCAGCGTGCCCGGGGTGCGGCTCCTGCAGGACTCGGTGGACTTCTCGCTGGCCGACGCCATCAACAC
CGAGTTCAAGAACACCCGCACCAACGAGAAGGTGGAGCTGCAGGAGCTGAATGACCGCTTCGCCAACTAC
ATCGACAAGGTGCGCTTCCTGGAGCAGCAGAATAAGATCCTGCTGGCCGAGCTCGAGCAGCTCAAGGGCC
AAGGCAAGTCGCGCCTGGGGGACCTCTACGAGGAGGAGATGCGGGAGCTGCGCCGGCAGGTGGACCAGCT
AACCAACGACAAAGCCCGCGTCGAGGTGGAGCGCGACAACCTGGCCGAGGACATCATGCGCCTCCGGGAG
AAATTGCAGGAGGAGATGCTTCAGAGAGAGGAAGCCGAAAACACCCTGCAATCTTTCAGACAGGATGTTG
ACAATGCGTCTCTGGCACGTCTTGACCTTGAACGCAAAGTGGAATCTTTGCAAGAAGAGATTGCCTTTTT
GAAGAAACTCCACGAAGAGGAAATCCAGGAGCTGCAGGCTCAGATTCAGGAACAGCATGTCCAAATCGAT
GTGGATGTTTCCAAGCCTGACCTCACGGCTGCCCTGCGTGACGTACGTCAGCAATATGAAAGTGTGGCTG
CCAAGAACCTGCAGGAGGCAGAAGAATGGTACAAATCCAAGTTTGCTGACCTCTCTGAGGCTGCCAACCG
GAACAATGACGCCCTGCGCCAGGCAAAGCAGGAGTCCACTGAGTACCGGAGACAGGTGCAGTCCCTCACC
TGTGAAGTGGATGCCCTTAAAGGAACCAATGAGTCCCTGGAACGCCAGATGCGTGAAATGGAAGAGAACT
TTGCCGTTGAAGCTGCTAACTACCAAGACACTATTGGCCGCCTGCAGGATGAGATTCAGAATATGAAGGA
GGAAATGGCTCGTCACCTTCGTGAATACCAAGACCTGCTCAATGTTAAGATGGCCCTTGACATTGAGATT
GCCACCTACAGGAAGCTGCTGGAAGGCGAGGAGAGCAGGATTTCTCTGCCTCTTCCAAACTTTTCCTCCC
TGAACCTGAGGGAAACTAATCTGGATTCACTCCCTCTGGTTGATACCCACTCAAAAAGGACACTTCTGAT
TAAGACGGTTGAAACTAGAGATGGACAGGTTATCAACGAAACTTCTCAGCATCACGATGACCTTGAAGGG
GATCCACCGGTCGCCACCATGGTGAGCAAGGGCGAGGAGCTGTTCACCGGGGTGGTGCCCATCCTGGTCG
AGCTGGACGGCGACGTAAACGGCCACAAGTTCAGCGTGCGCGGCGAGGGCGAGGGCGATGCCACCAACGG
CAAGCTGACCCTGAAGTTCATCTGCACCTCCGGCAAGCTGCCCGTGCCCTGGCCCACCCTCGTGACCACC
CTGTCTTACGGCGTGCAGTGCTTCGCCCGCTACCCCGACCACATGAAGCAGCACGACTTCTTCAAGTCCG
CCATGCCCGAAGGCTACGTCCAGGAGCGCACCATCTCCTTCAAGGACGACGGCAGCTACAGGACCCGCGC
CGAGGTGAAGTTCGAGGGCGACACCCTGGTGAACCGCATCGAGCTGAAGGGCATCGACTTCAAGGAGGAC
GGCAACATCCTGGGGCACAAGCTGGAGTACAACATGAACGTGTGGGACGCGTATATCACGGCCGACAAGC
AGAAGAACGGCATCAAAGCGAACTTCAAGATCGAGCACAACGTCGAGGACGGCGGCGTGCAGCTCGCCGA
CGCGTACCAGCAGAACACCCCCATCGGCGACGGCTCCGTGCTGCTGCCTGACAACCACTACCTGAGCTTC
CAGAGCAAGCTGTTCAAAGACCCCAACGAGCAGCGCGATCACATGGTCCTGCTGGAGTTCGTTACCGCCG
CCGGGATCACTCCCGGCATGGACGAGCTGTACAAGTAAGCGGCCGCGACTCTAGATCATAATCAGCCATA
CCACATTTGTAGAGGTTTTACTTGCTTTAAAAAACCTCCCACACCTCCCCCTGAACCTGAAACATAAAAT
GAATGCAATTGTTGTTGTTAACTTGTTTATTGCAGCTTATAATGGTTACAAATAAAGCAATAGCATCACA
AATTTCACAAATAAAGCATTTTTTTCACTGCATTCTAGTTGTGGTTTGTCCAAACTCATCAATGTATCTT
AAGGCGTAAATTGTAAGCGTTAATATTTTGTTAAAATTCGCGTTAAATTTTTGTTAAATCAGCTCATTTT
TTAACCAATAGGCCGAAATCGGCAAAATCCCTTATAAATCAAAAGAATAGACCGAGATAGGGT
[37 nt withheld, positions 3144-3180]
AAAGAACGTGGACTCCAACGTCAAAGG
[49 nt withheld, positions 3208-3256]
T
[91 nt withheld, positions 3258-3348]
G
[124 nt withheld, positions 3350-3473]
CAGGTGGCACTTTTCGGGGAAATGTGCGCGGAACCCCTATTTGTTTATTTTTCTAAATACATTCAAATAT
GTATCCGCTCATGAGACAATAACCCTGATAAATGCTTCAATAATATTGAAAAAGGAAGAGTCCTGAGGCG
GAAAGAACCAGCTGTGGAATGTGTGTCAGTTAGGGTGTGGAAAGTCCCCAGGCTCCCCAGCAGGCAGAAG
TATGCAAAGCATGCATCTCAATTAGTCAGCAACCAGGTGTGGAAAGTCCCCAGGCTCCCCAGCAGGCAGA
AGTATGCAAAGCATGCATCTCAATTAGTCAGCAACCATAGTCCCGCCCCTAACTCCGCCCATCCCGCCCC
TAACTCCGCCCAGTTCCGCCCATTCTCCGCCCCATGGCTGACTAATTTTTTTTATTTATGCAGAGGCCGA
GGCCGCCTCGGCCTCTGAGCTATTCCAGAAGTAGTGAGGAGGCTTTTTTGGAGGCCTAGGCTTTTGCAAA
GATCGATCAAGAGACAGGATGAGGATCGTTTCGCATGATTGAACAAGATGGATTGCACGCAGGTTCTCCG
GCCGCTTGGGTGGAGAGGCTATTCGGCTATGACTGGGCACAACAGACAATCGGCTGCTCTGATGCCGCCG
TGTTCCGGCTGTCAGCGCAGGGGCGCCCGGTTCTTTTTGTCAAGACCGACCTGTCCGGTGCCCTGAATGA
ACTGCAAGACGAGGCAGCGCGGCTATCGTGGCTGGCCACGACGGGCGTTCCTTGCGCAGCTGTGCTCGAC
GTTGTCACTGAAGCGGGAAGGGACTGGCTGCTATTGGGCGAAGTGCCGGGGCAGGATCTCCTGTCATCTC
ACCTTGCTCCTGCCGAGAAAGTATCCATCATGGCTGATGCAATGCGGCGGCTGCATACGCTTGATCCGGC
TACCTGCCCATTCGACCACCAAGCGAAACATCGCATCGAGCGAGCACGTACTCGGATGGAAGCCGGTCTT
GTCGATCAGGATGATCTGGACGAAGAGCATCAGGGGCTCGCGCCAGCCGAACTGTTCGCCAGGCTCAAGG
CGAGCATGCCCGACGGCGAGGATCTCGTCGTGACCCATGGCGATGCCTGCTTGCCGAATATCATGGTGGA
AAATGGCCGCTTTTCTGGATTCATCGACTGTGGCCGGCTGGGTGTGGCGGACCGCTATCAGGACATAGCG
TTGGCTACCCGTGATATTGCTGAAGAGCTTGGCGGCGAATGGGCTGACCGCTTCCTCGTGCTTTACGGTA
TCGCCGCTCCCGATTCGCAGCGCATCGCCTTCTATCGCCTTCTTGACGAGTTCTTCTGAGCGGGACTCTG
GGGTTCGAAATGACCGACCAAGCGACGCCCAACCTGCCATCACGAGATTTCGATTCCACCGCCGCCTTCT
ATGAAAGGTTGGGCTTCGGAATCGTTTTCCGGGACGCCGGCTGGATGATCCTCCAGCGCGGGGATCTCAT
GCTGGAGTTCTTCGCCCACCCTAGGGGGAGGCTAACTGAAACACGGAAGGAGACAATACCGGAAGGAACC
CGCGCTATGACGGCAATAAAAAGACAGAATAAAACGCACGGTGTTGGGTCGTTTGTTCATAAACGCGGGG
TTCGGTCCCAGGGCTGGCACTCTGTCGATACCCCACCGAGACCCCATTGGGGCCAATACGCCCGCGTTTC
TTCCTTTTCCCCACCCCACCCCCCAAGTTCGGGTGAAGGCCCAGGGCTCGCAGCCAACGTCGGGGCGGCA
GGCCCTGCCATAGCCTCAGGTTACTCATATATACTTTAGATTGATTTAAAACTTCATTTTTAATTTAAAA
GGATCTAGGTGAAGATCCTTTTTGATAATCTCATGACCAAAATCCCTTAACGTGAGTTTTCGTTCCACTG
AGCGTCAGACCCCGTAGAAAAGATCAAAGGATCTTCTTGAGATCCTTTTTTTCTGCGCGTAATCTGCTGC
TTGCAAACAAAAAAACCACCGCTACCAGCGGTGGTTTGTTTGCCGGATCAAGAGCTACCAACTCTTTTTC
CGAAGGTAACTGGCTTCAGCAGAGCGCAGATACCAAATACTGTTCTTCTAGTGTAGCCGTAGTTAGGCCA
CCACTTCAAGAACTCTGTAGCACCGCCTACATACCTCGCTCTGCTAATCCTGTTACCAGTGGCTGCTGCC
AGTGGCGATAAGTCGTGTCTTACCGGGTTGGACTCAAGACGATAGTTACCGGATAAGGCGCAGCGGTCGG
GCTGAACGGGGGGTTCGTGCACACAGCCCAGCTTGGAGCGAACGACCTACACCGAACTGAGATACCTACA
GCGTGAGCTATGAGAAAGCGCCACGCTTCCCGAAGGGAGAAAGGCGGACAGGTATCCGGTAAGCGGCAGG
GTCGGAACAGGAGAGCGCACGAGGGAGCTTCCAGGGGGAAACGCCTGGTATCTTTATAGTCCTGTCGGGT
TTCGCCACCTCTGACTTGAGCGTCGATTTTTGTGATGCTCGTCAGGGGGGCGGAGCCTATGGAAAAACGC
CAGCAACGCGGCCTTTTTACGGTTCCTGGCCTTTTGCTGGCCTTTTGCTCACATGTTCTTTCCTGCGTTA
TCCCCTGATTCTGTGGATAACCGTATTACCGCCATGCATTAGTTAT
