>Addgene plasmid #56551 | mAmetrine-Vimentin-7 | depositor partial sequence | sequence record 87440 | insert sequence
GACGTCAGATCCGCTAGCGCTACCGGACTCAGATCTCGAGCTCAAGCTTCGAATTCCCATGTCCACCAGG
TCCGTGTCCTCGTCCTCCTACCGCAGGATGTTCGGCGGCCCGGGCACCGCGAGCCGGCCGAGCTCCAGCC
GGAGCTACGTGACTACGTCCACCCGCACCTACAGCCTGGGCAGCGCGCTGCGCCCCAGCACCAGCCGCAG
CCTCTACGCCTCGTCCCCGGGCGGCGTGTATGCCACGCGCTCCTCTGCCGTGCGCCTGCGGAGCAGCGTG
CCCGGGGTGCGGCTCCTGCAGGACTCGGTGGACTTCTCGCTGGCCGACGCCATCAACACCGAGTTCAAGA
ACACCCGCACCAACGAGAAGGTGGAGCTGCAGGAGCTGAATGACCGCTTCGCCAACTACATCGACAAGGT
GCGCTTCCTGGAGCAGCAGAATAAGATCCTGCTGGCCGAGCTCGAGCAGCTCAAGGGCCAAGGCAAGTCG
CGCCTGGGGGACCTCTACGAGGAGGAGATGCGGGAGCTGCGCCGGCAGGTGGACCAGCTAACCAACGACA
AAGCCCGCGTCGAGGTGGAGCGCGACAACCTGGCCGAGGACATCATGCGCCTCCGGGAGAAATTGCAGGA
GGAGATGCTTCAGAGAGAGGAAGCCGAAAACACCCTGCAATCTTTCAGACAGGATGTTGACAATGCGTCT
CTGGCACGTCTTGACCTTGAACGCAAAGTGGAATCTTTGCAAGAAGAGATTGCCTTTTTGAAGAAACTCC
ACGAAGAGGAAATCCAGGAGCTGCAGGCTCAGATTCAGGAACAGCATGTCCAAATCGATGTGGATGTTTC
CAAGCCTGACCTCACGGCTGCCCTGCGTGACGTACGTCAGCAATATGAAAGTGTGGCTGCCAAGAACCTG
CAGGAGGCAGAAGAATGGTACAAATCCAAGTTTGCTGACCTCTCTGAGGCTGCCAACCGGAACAATGACG
CCCTGCGCCAGGCAAAGCAGGAGTCCACTGAGTACCGGAGACAGGTGCAGTCCCTCACCTGTGAAGTGGA
TGCCCTTAAAGGAACCAATGAGTCCCTGGAACGCCAGATGCGTGAAATGGAAGAGAACTTTGCCGTTGAA
GCTGCTAACTACCAAGACACTATTGGCCGCCTGCAGGATGAGATTCAGAATATGAAGGAGGAAATGGCTC
GTCACCTTCGTGAATACCAAGACCTGCTCAATGTTAAGATGGCCCTTGACATTGAGATTGCCACCTACAG
GAAGCTGCTGGAAGGCGAGGAGAGCAGGATTTCTCTGCCTCTTCCAAACTTTTCCTCCCTGAACCTGAGG
GAAACTAATCTGGATTCACTCCCTCTGGTTGATACCCACTCAAAAAGGACACTTCTGATTAAGACGGTTG
AAACTAGAGATGGACAGGTTATCAACGAAACTTCTCAGCATCACGATGACCTTGAAGGGGATCCACCGGT
CGCCACCATGGTGAGCAAGGGCGAGGAGCTGTTCACCGGGGTGGTGCCCATCCTGGTCGAGCTGGACGGC
GACGTAAACGGCCACAAGTTCAGCGTGCGCGGCGAGGGCGAGGGCGATGCCACCAACGGCAAGCTGACCC
TGAAGTTCATCTGCACCTCCGGCAAGCTGCCCGTGCCCTGGCCCACCCTCGTGACCACCCTGTCTTACGG
CGTGCAGTGCTTCGCCCGCTACCCCGACCACATGAAGCAGCACGACTTCTTCAAGTCCGCCATGCCCGAA
GGCTACGTCCAGGAGCGCACCATCTCCTTCAAGGACGACGGCAGCTACAGGACCCGCGCCGAGGTGAAGT
TCGAGGGCGACACCCTGGTGAACCGCATCGAGCTGAAGGGCATCGACTTCAAGGAGGACGGCAACATCCT
GGGGCACAAGCTGGAGTACAACATGAACGTGTGGGACGCGTATATCACGGCCGACAAGCAGAAGAACGGC
ATCAAAGCGAACTTCAAGATCGAGCACAACGTCGAGGACGGCGGCGTGCAGCTCGCCGACGCGTACCAGC
AGAACACCCCCATCGGCGACGGCTCCGTGCTGCTGCCTGACAACCACTACCTGAGCTTCCAGAGCAAGCT
GTTCAAAGACCCCAACGAGCAGCGCGATCACATGGTCCTGCTGGAGTTCGTTACCGCCGCCGGGATCACT
CCCGGCATGGACGAGCTGTACAAGTAAGCGGCCGCGACTCTAGATCATAATCAGCCATACCAC
